Addgene plasmid #121279: pUC57-Kan_CD156_00121281
Purpose: Level 0 Golden-Gate compatible vector
Depositing lab: Sophien Kamoun. Depositing organization: Sainsbury Laboratory, Norwich. Publication: A Clone Resource of Magnaporthe oryzae Effectors That Share Sequence and Structural Similarities Across Host-Specific Lineages. Petit-Houdenot Y, Langner T, Harant A, Win J, Kamoun S. Mol Plant Microbe Interact. 2020 Aug;33(8):1032-1035. doi: 10.1094/MPMI-03-20-0052-A. Epub 2020 Jun 22. PubMed 32460610.
Backbone
  Vector backbone: pUC57-Kan
  Backbone size w/o insert (bp): 2626
  Vector type: Golden Gate
  Selectable markers: lacZ
Growth in bacteria
  Bacterial resistance: Kanamycin, 50 μg/mL
  Growth temperature: 37°C
  Growth strain: DH5alpha
  Copy number: High Copy
Gene/Insert
  Gene/Insert name: CD156_00121281
  Mutation: Magnaporthe oryzae
  Cloning method: Restriction Enzyme; 5′ cloning site EcoRV (unknown if destroyed); 3′ cloning site EcoRV (unknown if destroyed)
  Sequencing primers: 5′ M13Fw; 3′ M13Rv
Terms and licenses: Academic/Nonprofit Terms; Industry Terms: Not Available to Industry
How to cite: pUC57-Kan_CD156_00121281 was a gift from Sophien Kamoun (Addgene plasmid # 121279 ; http://n2t.net/addgene:121279 ; RRID:Addgene_121279)
