[The description below was written by a language model from this plasmid's Addgene catalogue record and pLannotate feature annotations shown in this document.]
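Description:
pUC57-Kan_CD156_00121281 is a small, high-copy E. coli cloning plasmid that serves as a Level 0 module for Golden Gate (modular Type IIS) assembly. It is built on the pUC57-Kan backbone and replicates from a ColE1/pUC-type origin. Selection is with kanamycin, provided by an aph(3')-Ia aminoglycoside phosphotransferase gene that the annotation places directly downstream of the bla (AmpR) promoter. The feature table also detects short remnants of bom, rop and lacI. These are backbone relics rather than functional elements.

The insert, CD156_00121281, is recorded as originating from the rice blast fungus Magnaporthe oryzae; the species is entered under the mutation field of the record. It belongs to a clone collection of M. oryzae effector genes that share sequence and structural similarities across host-specific lineages. It was placed at the EcoRV site within the lacZα region, which fits the annotation: only a fragment of lacZα is detected, separated from the lac promoter, operator and CAP binding site by an unannotated gap of roughly 430 bp where the insert presumably lies. The full sequence is 2,983 bp against a 2,626 bp empty backbone, implying an insert of a few hundred base pairs. lacZ is listed as a marker, reflecting the blue/white screening capability of the parent vector.

The plasmid carries no expression elements for plants or fungi, so it works as a storage and donor module. The effector sequence is intended to be released and combined with promoters, tags and terminators in higher-level Golden Gate assemblies. The record does not state which Type IIS enzyme or overhangs flank the part. M13 forward and reverse primer sites allow sequence verification of the insert.
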