Features (pLannotate 1.2.2; 10 found; start..end, strand, type, name):
    137..236     +  misc_feature   bom (fragment): basis of mobility region from pBR322
    242..399     -  CDS            lacZα (fragment): LacZα fragment of β-galactosidase; lacZ fragment
    831..847     -  protein_bind   lac operator: The lac repressor binds to the lac operator to inhibit transcription in E. coli. This inhibition can be relieved by adding lactose or isopropyl-β-D-thiogalactopyranoside (IPTG). lac repressor encoded by lacI
    855..885     -  promoter       lac promoter: promoter for the E. coli lac operon
    900..921     -  protein_bind   CAP binding site: CAP binding activates transcription in the presence of cAMP. E. coli catabolite activator protein
    934..1026    -  CDS            lacI (fragment): lac repressor; lacI; The lac repressor binds to the lac operator to inhibit transcription in E. coli. This inhibition can be relieved by adding lactose or isopropyl-β-D-thiogalactopyranoside (IPTG).
   1209..1797    -  rep_origin     ori: high-copy-number ColE1/pMB1/pBR322/pUC origin of replication
   1968..2783    -  CDS            KanR: aminoglycoside phosphotransferase; aph(3')-Ia; confers resistance to kanamycin in bacteria or G418 (Geneticin®) in eukaryotes
   2784..2888    -  promoter       AmpR promoter: bla
   2983..35      +  CDS            rop (fragment) (across the origin): Rop protein, which maintains plasmids at low copy number; rop
>Addgene plasmid #121279 | pUC57-Kan_CD156_00121281 | depositor full sequence | sequence record 231346 | pUC57-Kan_CD156_00121281 sequence 2983 bps
TCGCGCGTTTCGGTGATGACGGTGAAAACCTCTGACACATGCAGCTCCCGGAGACGGTCACAGCTTGTCT
GTAAGCGGATGCCGGGAGCAGACAAGCCCGTCAGGGCGCGTCAGCGGGTGTTGGCGGGTGTCGGGGCTGG
CTTAACTATGCGGCATCAGAGCAGATTGTACTGAGAGTGCACCATATGCGGTGTGAAATACCGCACAGAT
GCGTAAGGAGAAAATACCGCATCAGGCGCCATTCGCCATTCAGGCTGCGCAACTGTTGGGAAGGGCGATC
GGTGCGGGCCTCTTCGCTATTACGCCAGCTGGCGAAAGGGGGATGTGCTGCAAGGCGATTAAGTTGGGTA
ACGCCAGGGTTTTCCCAGTCACGACGTTGTAAAACGACGGCCAGTGAATTGACGCGTATTGGGATGGAAC
TTGGTCTCTAATGAACTCTATGACTTTGCAACCAAGAGAAGATACTTCTAATTTTAAAGGTATTACTGGT
GAAATTTGTTGTAATAGAGGTACTACTGATCCAAATAATTTGTGTCATGATGCTAAATTGAATGCTTATT
GTTTGATGGGTTATATTCAATGTTCTGCTATTCCAAATGATAAAAAAGATGAACCAGGTGATGCTGGTGG
TTGTGATCAAATTGCTGCTTTTCCAGTTGGTAGAAATGTTACTTTGGTTGATCCAAAACCAGGTTTGAAT
TGTAAATCTGGTAGATTTAATGATGTTCCAGGTTTTGTTGGTTGTGCTCAATGAGCTTAGAGACCAAGTT
CCATCCCAATGGCGCGCCGAGCTTGGCTCGAGCATGGTCATAGCTGTTTCCTGTGTGAAATTGTTATCCG
CTCACAATTCCACACAACATACGAGCCGGAAGCATAAAGTGTAAAGCCTGGGGTGCCTAATGAGTGAGCT
AACTCACATTAATTGCGTTGCGCTCACTGCCCGCTTTCCAGTCGGGAAACCTGTCGTGCCAGCTGCATTA
ATGAATCGGCCAACGCGCGGGGAGAGGCGGTTTGCGTATTGGGCGCTCTTCCGCTTCCTCGCTCACTGAC
TCGCTGCGCTCGGTCGTTCGGCTGCGGCGAGCGGTATCAGCTCACTCAAAGGCGGTAATACGGTTATCCA
CAGAATCAGGGGATAACGCAGGAAAGAACATGTGAGCAAAAGGCCAGCAAAAGGCCAGGAACCGTAAAAA
GGCCGCGTTGCTGGCGTTTTTCCATAGGCTCCGCCCCCCTGACGAGCATCACAAAAATCGACGCTCAAGT
CAGAGGTGGCGAAACCCGACAGGACTATAAAGATACCAGGCGTTTCCCCCTGGAAGCTCCCTCGTGCGCT
CTCCTGTTCCGACCCTGCCGCTTACCGGATACCTGTCCGCCTTTCTCCCTTCGGGAAGCGTGGCGCTTTC
TCATAGCTCACGCTGTAGGTATCTCAGTTCGGTGTAGGTCGTTCGCTCCAAGCTGGGCTGTGTGCACGAA
CCCCCCGTTCAGCCCGACCGCTGCGCCTTATCCGGTAACTATCGTCTTGAGTCCAACCCGGTAAGACACG
ACTTATCGCCACTGGCAGCAGCCACTGGTAACAGGATTAGCAGAGCGAGGTATGTAGGCGGTGCTACAGA
GTTCTTGAAGTGGTGGCCTAACTACGGCTACACTAGAAGAACAGTATTTGGTATCTGCGCTCTGCTGAAG
CCAGTTACCTTCGGAAAAAGAGTTGGTAGCTCTTGATCCGGCAAACAAACCACCGCTGGTAGCGGTGGTT
TTTTTGTTTGCAAGCAGCAGATTACGCGCAGAAAAAAAGGATCTCAAGAAGATCCTTTGATCTTTTCTAC
GGGGTCTGACGCTCAGTGGAACGAAAACTCACGTTAAGGGATTTTGGTCATGAGATTATCAAAAAGGATC
TTCACCTAGATCCTTTTAAATTAAAAATGAAGTTTTAAATCAATCTAAAGTATATATGAGTAAACTTGGT
CTGACAGTTAGAAAAACTCATCGAGCATCAAATGAAACTGCAATTTATTCATATCAGGATTATCAATACC
ATATTTTTGAAAAAGCCGTTTCTGTAATGAAGGAGAAAACTCACCGAGGCAGTTCCATAGGATGGCAAGA
TCCTGGTATCGGTCTGCGATTCCGACTCGTCCAACATCAATACAACCTATTAATTTCCCCTCGTCAAAAA
TAAGGTTATCAAGTGAGAAATCACCATGAGTGACGACTGAATCCGGTGAGAATGGCAAAAGTTTATGCAT
TTCTTTCCAGACTTGTTCAACAGGCCAGCCATTACGCTCGTCATCAAAATCACTCGCATCAACCAAACCG
TTATTCATTCGTGATTGCGCCTGAGCGAGACGAAATACGCGATCGCTGTTAAAAGGACAATTACAAACAG
GAATCGAATGCAACCGGCGCAGGAACACTGCCAGCGCATCAACAATATTTTCACCTGAATCAGGATATTC
TTCTAATACCTGGAATGCTGTTTTCCCAGGGATCGCAGTGGTGAGTAACCATGCATCATCAGGAGTACGG
ATAAAATGCTTGATGGTCGGAAGAGGCATAAATTCCGTCAGCCAGTTTAGTCTGACCATCTCATCTGTAA
CATCATTGGCAACGCTACCTTTGCCATGTTTCAGAAACAACTCTGGCGCATCGGGCTTCCCATACAATCG
ATAGATTGTCGCACCTGATTGCCCGACATTATCGCGAGCCCATTTATACCCATATAAATCAGCATCCATG
TTGGAATTTAATCGCGGCCTAGAGCAAGACGTTTCCCGTTGAATATGGCTCATACTCTTCCTTTTTCAAT
ATTATTGAAGCATTTATCAGGGTTATTGTCTCATGAGCGGATACATATTTGAATGTATTTAGAAAAATAA
ACAAATAGGGGTTCCGCGCACATTTCCCCGAAAAGTGCCACCTGACGTCTAAGAAACCATTATTATCATG
ACATTAACCTATAAAAATAGGCGTATCACGAGGCCCTTTCGTC
