>Addgene plasmid #121279 | pUC57-Kan_CD156_00121281 | depositor partial sequence | sequence record 230810 | CD156_00121281
TTGGTCTCTAATGAACTCTATGACTTTGCAACCAAGAGAAGATACTTCTAATTTTAAAGGTATTACTGGT
GAAATTTGTTGTAATAGAGGTACTACTGATCCAAATAATTTGTGTCATGATGCTAAATTGAATGCTTATT
GTTTGATGGGTTATATTCAATGTTCTGCTATTCCAAATGATAAAAAAGATGAACCAGGTGATGCTGGTGG
TTGTGATCAAATTGCTGCTTTTCCAGTTGGTAGAAATGTTACTTTGGTTGATCCAAAACCAGGTTTGAAT
TGTAAATCTGGTAGATTTAATGATGTTCCAGGTTTTGTTGGTTGTGCTCAATGAGCTTAGAGACCAA
