>Addgene plasmid #121279 | pUC57-Kan_CD156_00121281 | depositor partial sequence | sequence record 230811 | empty_vector
TCGCGCGTTTCGGTGATGACGGTGAAAACCTCTGACACATGCAGCTCCCGGAGACGGTCACAGCTTGTCT
GTAAGCGGATGCCGGGAGCAGACAAGCCCGTCAGGGCGCGTCAGCGGGTGTTGGCGGGTGTCGGGGCTGG
CTTAACTATGCGGCATCAGAGCAGATTGTACTGAGAGTGCACCATATGCGGTGTGAAATACCGCACAGAT
GCGTAAGGAGAAAATACCGCATCAGGCGCCATTCGCCATTCAGGCTGCGCAACTGTTGGGAAGGGCGATC
GGTGCGGGCCTCTTCGCTATTACGCCAGCTGGCGAAAGGGGGATGTGCTGCAAGGCGATTAAGTTGGGTA
ACGCCAGGGTTTTCCCAGTCACGACGTTGTAAAACGACGGCCAGTGAATTGACGCGTATTGGGATATCCC
AATGGCGCGCCGAGCTTGGCTCGAGCATGGTCATAGCTGTTTCCTGTGTGAAATTGTTATCCGCTCACAA
TTCCACACAACATACGAGCCGGAAGCATAAAGTGTAAAGCCTGGGGTGCCTAATGAGTGAGCTAACTCAC
ATTAATTGCGTTGCGCTCACTGCCCGCTTTCCAGTCGGGAAACCTGTCGTGCCAGCTGCATTAATGAATC
GGCCAACGCGCGGGGAGAGGCGGTTTGCGTATTGGGCGCTCTTCCGCTTCCTCGCTCACTGACTCGCTGC
GCTCGGTCGTTCGGCTGCGGCGAGCGGTATCAGCTCACTCAAAGGCGGTAATACGGTTATCCACAGAATC
AGGGGATAACGCAGGAAAGAACATGTGAGCAAAAGGCCAGCAAAAGGCCAGGAACCGTAAAAAGGCCGCG
TTGCTGGCGTTTTTCCATAGGCTCCGCCCCCCTGACGAGCATCACAAAAATCGACGCTCAAGTCAGAGGT
GGCGAAACCCGACAGGACTATAAAGATACCAGGCGTTTCCCCCTGGAAGCTCCCTCGTGCGCTCTCCTGT
TCCGACCCTGCCGCTTACCGGATACCTGTCCGCCTTTCTCCCTTCGGGAAGCGTGGCGCTTTCTCATAGC
TCACGCTGTAGGTATCTCAGTTCGGTGTAGGTCGTTCGCTCCAAGCTGGGCTGTGTGCACGAACCCCCCG
TTCAGCCCGACCGCTGCGCCTTATCCGGTAACTATCGTCTTGAGTCCAACCCGGTAAGACACGACTTATC
GCCACTGGCAGCAGCCACTGGTAACAGGATTAGCAGAGCGAGGTATGTAGGCGGTGCTACAGAGTTCTTG
AAGTGGTGGCCTAACTACGGCTACACTAGAAGAACAGTATTTGGTATCTGCGCTCTGCTGAAGCCAGTTA
CCTTCGGAAAAAGAGTTGGTAGCTCTTGATCCGGCAAACAAACCACCGCTGGTAGCGGTGGTTTTTTTGT
TTGCAAGCAGCAGATTACGCGCAGAAAAAAAGGATCTCAAGAAGATCCTTTGATCTTTTCTACGGGGTCT
GACGCTCAGTGGAACGAAAACTCACGTTAAGGGATTTTGGTCATGAGATTATCAAAAAGGATCTTCACCT
AGATCCTTTTAAATTAAAAATGAAGTTTTAAATCAATCTAAAGTATATATGAGTAAACTTGGTCTGACAG
TTAGAAAAACTCATCGAGCATCAAATGAAACTGCAATTTATTCATATCAGGATTATCAATACCATATTTT
TGAAAAAGCCGTTTCTGTAATGAAGGAGAAAACTCACCGAGGCAGTTCCATAGGATGGCAAGATCCTGGT
ATCGGTCTGCGATTCCGACTCGTCCAACATCAATACAACCTATTAATTTCCCCTCGTCAAAAATAAGGTT
ATCAAGTGAGAAATCACCATGAGTGACGACTGAATCCGGTGAGAATGGCAAAAGTTTATGCATTTCTTTC
CAGACTTGTTCAACAGGCCAGCCATTACGCTCGTCATCAAAATCACTCGCATCAACCAAACCGTTATTCA
TTCGTGATTGCGCCTGAGCGAGACGAAATACGCGATCGCTGTTAAAAGGACAATTACAAACAGGAATCGA
ATGCAACCGGCGCAGGAACACTGCCAGCGCATCAACAATATTTTCACCTGAATCAGGATATTCTTCTAAT
ACCTGGAATGCTGTTTTCCCAGGGATCGCAGTGGTGAGTAACCATGCATCATCAGGAGTACGGATAAAAT
GCTTGATGGTCGGAAGAGGCATAAATTCCGTCAGCCAGTTTAGTCTGACCATCTCATCTGTAACATCATT
GGCAACGCTACCTTTGCCATGTTTCAGAAACAACTCTGGCGCATCGGGCTTCCCATACAATCGATAGATT
GTCGCACCTGATTGCCCGACATTATCGCGAGCCCATTTATACCCATATAAATCAGCATCCATGTTGGAAT
TTAATCGCGGCCTAGAGCAAGACGTTTCCCGTTGAATATGGCTCATACTCTTCCTTTTTCAATATTATTG
AAGCATTTATCAGGGTTATTGTCTCATGAGCGGATACATATTTGAATGTATTTAGAAAAATAAACAAATA
GGGGTTCCGCGCACATTTCCCCGAAAAGTGCCACCTGACGTCTAAGAAACCATTATTATCATGACATTAA
CCTATAAAAATAGGCGTATCACGAGGCCCTTTCGTC
