>Addgene plasmid #121279 | pUC57-Kan_CD156_00121281 | addgene partial sequence | sequence record 238001 | M13-F20 5'-TGTAAAACGACGGCCAGT-3'
TTGGTCTCTAATGAACTCTATGACTTTGCAACCAAGAGAAGATACTTCTAATTTTAAAGGTATTACTGGT
GAAATTTGTTGTAATAGAGGTACTACTGATCCAAATAATTTGTGTCATGATGCTAAATTGAATGCTTATT
GTTTGATGGGTTATATTCAATGTTCTGCTATTCCAAATGATAAAAAAGATGAACCAGGTGATGCTGGTGG
TTGTGATCAAATTGCTGCTTTTCCAGTTGGTAGAAATGTTACTTTGGTTGATCCAAAACCAGGTTTGAAT
TGTAAATCTGGTAGATTTAATGATGTTCCAGGTTTTGTTGGTTGTGCTCAATGAGCTTAGAGACCAAGTT
CCATCCCAATGGCGCGCCGAGCTTGGCTCGAGCATGGTCATAGCTGTTTCCTGTGTGAAATTGTTATCCG
CTCACAATTCCACACAACATACGAGCCGGAAGCATAAAGTGTAAAGCCTGGGGTGCCTAATGAGTGAGCT
AACTCACATTAATTGCGTTGCGCTCACTGCCCGCTTTCCAGTCGGGAAACCTGTCGTGCCAGCTGCATTA
ATGAATCGGCCAACGCGCGGGGAGAGGCGGTTTGCGTATTGGGCGCTCTTCCGCTTCCTCGCTCACTGAC
TCGCTGCGCTCGGTCGTTCGGCTGCGGCGAGCGGTATCAGCTCACTCAAAGGCGGTAATACGGTTATCCA
CAGAATCAGGGGATAACGCAGGAAAGAACATGTGAGCAAAAGGCCAGCAAAAGGCCAGGAACCGTAAAAA
GGCCGCGTTGCTGGCGTTTTTCCATAGGCTCCGCCCCCCTGACGAGCATCACAAAAATCGACGCTCAAGT
CA
